>Addgene plasmid #10975 | pCMV flag ERR alpha | addgene full sequence | sequence record 197589 | Addgene NGS Result
ATGCATTAGTTATTAATAGTAATCAATTACGGGGTCATTAGTTCATAGCCCATATATGGAGTTCCGCGTT
ACATAACTTACGGTAAATGGCCCGCCTGGCTGACCGCCCAACGACCCCCGCCCATTGACGTCAATAATGA
CGTATGTTCCCATAGTAACGCCAATAGGGACTTTCCATTGACGTCAATGGGTGGAGTATTTACGGTAAAC
TGCCCACTTGGCAGTACATCAAGTGTATCATATGCCAAGTACGCCCCCTATTGACGTCAATGACGGTAAA
TGGCCCGCCTGGCATTATGCCCAGTACATGACCTTATGGGACTTTCCTACTTGGCAGTACATCTACGTAT
TAGTCATCGCTATTACCATGGTGATGCGGTTTTGGCAGTACATCAATGGGCGTGGATAGCGGTTTGACTC
ACGGGGATTTCCAAGTCTCCACCCCATTGACGTCAATGGGAGTTTGTTTTGGCACCAAAATCAACGGGAC
TTTCCAAAATGTCGTAACAACTCCGCCCCATTGACGCAAATGGGCGGTAGGCGTGTACGGTGGGAGGTCT
ATATAAGCAGAGCTGGTTTAGTGAACCGTCAGATCCGCTAGCGATTACGCCAAGCTCGAAATTAACCCTC
ACTAAAGGGAACAAAAGCTGGAGCTCCACCGCGGTGGCGGCCGCCACCATGGATTACAAGGATGACGACG
ATAAGGCCCGGGCGGATCCCCCGGGCTGCAGGAATTCGCCCTTCATGTCCAGCCAGGTGGTGGGCATTGA
GCCTCTCTACATCAAGGCAGAGCCGGCCAGCCCTGACAGTCCAAAGGGTTCCTCGGAGACAGAGACCGAG
CCTCCTGTGGCCCTGGCCCCTGGTCCAGCTCCCACTCGCTGCCTCCCAGGCCACAAGGAAGAGGAGGATG
GGGAGGGGGCTGGGCCTGGCGAGCAGGGCGGTGGGAAGCTGGTGCTCAGCTCCCTGCCCAAGCGCCTCTG
CCTGGTCTGTGGGGACGTGGCCTCCGGCTACCACTATGGTGTGGCATCCTGTGAGGCCTGCAAAGCCTTC
TTCAAGAGGACCATCCAGGGGAGCATCGAGTACAGCTGTCCGGCCTCCAACGAGTGTGAGATCACCAAGC
GGAGACGCAAGGCCTGCCAGGCCTGCCGCTTCACCAAGTGCCTGCGGGTGGGCATGCTCAAGGAGGGAGT
GCGCCTGGACCGCGTCCGGGGTGGGCGGCAGAAGTACAAGCGGCGGCCGGAGGTGGACCCACTGCCCTTC
CCGGGCCCCTTCCCTGCTGGGCCCCTGGCAGTCGCTGGAGGCCCCCGGAAGACAGCAGCCCCAGTGAATG
CACTGGTGTCTCATCTGCTGGTGGTTGAGCCTGAGAAGCTCTATGCCATGCCTGACCCCGCAGGCCCTGA
TGGGCACCTCCCAGCCGTGGCTACCCTCTGTGACCTCTTTGACCGAGAGATTGTGGTCACCATCAGCTGG
GCCAAGAGCATCCCAGGCTTCTCATCGCTGTCGCTGTCTGACCAGATGTCAGTACTGCAGAGCGTGTGGA
TGGAGGTGCTGGTGCTGGGTGTGGCCCAGCGCTCACTGCCACTGCAGGATGAGCTGGCCTTCGCTGAGGA
CTTAGTCCTGGATGAAGAGGGGGCACGGGCAGCTGGCCTGGGGGAACTGGGGGCTGCCCTGCTGCAACTA
GTGCGGCGGCTGCAGGCCCTGCGGCTGGAGCGAGAGGAGTATGTTCTACTAAAGGCCTTGGCCCTTGCCA
ATTCAGACTCTGTGCACATCGAAGATGCCGAGGCTGTGGAGCAGCTGCGAGAAGCTCTGCACGAGGCCCT
GCTGGAGTATGAAGCCGGCCGGGCTGGCCCCGGAGGGGGTGCTGAGCGGCGGCGGGCGGGCAGGCTGCTG
CTCACGCTACCGCTCCTCCGCCAGACAGCGGGCAAAGTGCTGGCCCATTTCTATGGGGTGAAGCTGGAGG
GCAAGGTGCCCATGCACAAGCTGTTCTTGGAGATGCTCGAGGCCATGATGGACTGAGGCAAGGGGTGGGA
CTAAGGGCGAATTCGATATCAAGCTTATCGATACCGTCGACCTCGAGGGGGGGCCCGGTACCTTAATTAA
TTAAGGTACCAGGTAAGTGTACCCAATTCGCCCTATAGTGAGTCGTATTACAATTCACTCGATCGCCCTT
CCCAACAGTTGCGCAGCCTGAATGGCGAATGGAGATCCAATTTTTAAGTGTATAATGTGTTAAACTACTG
ATTCTAATTGTTTGTGTATTTTAGATTCACAGTCCCAAGGCTCATTTCAGGCCCCTCAGTCCTCACAGTC
TGTTCATGATCATAATCAGCCATACCACATTTGTAGAGGTTTTACTTGCTTTAAAAAACCTCCCACACCT
CCCCCTGAACCTGAAACATAAAATGAATGCAATTGTTGTTGTTAACTTGTTTATTGCAGCTTATAATGGT
TACAAATAAAGCAATAGCATCACAAATTTCACAAATAAAGCATTTTTTTCACTGCATTCTAGTTGTGGTT
TGTCCAAACTCATCAATGTATCTTAACGCGTAAATTGTAAGCGTTAATATTTTGTTAAAATTCGCGTTAA
ATTTTTGTTAAATCAGCTCATTTTTTAACCAATAGGCCGAAATCGGCAAAATCCCTTATAAATCAAAAGA
ATAGACCGAGATAGGGT
[37 nt withheld, positions 2678-2714]
AAAGAACGTGGACTCCAACGTCAAAGG
[49 nt withheld, positions 2742-2790]
T
[91 nt withheld, positions 2792-2882]
G
[124 nt withheld, positions 2884-3007]
CAGGTGGCACTTTTCGGGGAAATGTGCGCGGAACCCCTATTTGTTTATTTTTCTAAATACATTCAAATAT
GTATCCGCTCATGAGACAATAACCCTGATAAATGCTTCAATAATATTGAAAAAGGAAGAATCCTGAGGCG
GAAAGAACCAGCTGTGGAATGTGTGTCAGTTAGGGTGTGGAAAGTCCCCAGGCTCCCCAGCAGGCAGAAG
TATGCAAAGCATGCATCTCAATTAGTCAGCAACCAGGTGTGGAAAGTCCCCAGGCTCCCCAGCAGGCAGA
AGTATGCAAAGCATGCATCTCAATTAGTCAGCAACCATAGTCCCGCCCCTAACTCCGCCCATCCCGCCCC
TAACTCCGCCCAGTTCCGCCCATTCTCCGCCCCATGGCTGACTAATTTTTTTTATTTATGCAGAGGCCGA
GGCCGCCTCGGCCTCTGAGCTATTCCAGAAGTAGTGAGGAGGCTTTTTTGGAGGCCTAGGCTTTTGCAAA
GATCGATCAAGAGACAGGATGAGGATCGTTTCGCATGATTGAACAAGATGGATTGCACGCAGGTTCTCCG
GCCGCTTGGGTGGAGAGGCTATTCGGCTATGACTGGGCACAACAGACAATCGGCTGCTCTGATGCCGCCG
TGTTCCGGCTGTCAGCGCAGGGGCGCCCGGTTCTTTTTGTCAAGACCGACCTGTCCGGTGCCCTGAATGA
ACTGCAAGACGAGGCAGCGCGGCTATCGTGGCTGGCCACGACGGGCGTTCCTTGCGCAGCTGTGCTCGAC
GTTGTCACTGAAGCGGGAAGGGACTGGCTGCTATTGGGCGAAGTGCCGGGGCAGGATCTCCTGTCATCTC
ACCTTGCTCCTGCCGAGAAAGTATCCATCATGGCTGATGCAATGCGGCGGCTGCATACGCTTGATCCGGC
TACCTGCCCATTCGACCACCAAGCGAAACATCGCATCGAGCGAGCACGTACTCGGATGGAAGCCGGTCTT
GTCGATCAGGATGATCTGGACGAAGAACATCAGGGGCTCGCGCCAGCCGAACTGTTCGCCAGGCTCAAGG
CGAGCATGCCCGACGGCGAGGATCTCGTCGTGACCCATGGCGATGCCTGCTTGCCGAATATCATGGTGGA
AAATGGCCGCTTTTCTGGATTCATCGACTGTGGCCGGCTGGGTGTGGCGGACCGCTATCAGGACATAGCG
TTGGCTACCCGTGATATTGCTGAAGAACTTGGCGGCGAATGGGCTGACCGCTTCCTCGTGCTTTACGGTA
TCGCCGCTCCCGATTCGCAGCGCATCGCCTTCTATCGCCTTCTTGACGAGTTCTTCTGAGCGGGACTCTG
GGGTTCGAAATGACCGACCAAGCGACGCCCAACCTGCCATCACGAGATTTCGATTCCACCGCCGCCTTCT
ATGAAAGGTTGGGCTTCGGAATCGTTTTCCGGGACGCCGGCTGGATGATCCTCCAGCGCGGGGATCTCAT
GCTGGAGTTCTTCGCCCACCCTAGGGGGAGGCTAACTGAAACACGGAAGGAGACAATACCGGAAGGAACC
CGCGCTATGACGGCAATAAAAAGACAGAATAAAACGCACGGTGTTGGGTCGTTTGTTCATAAACGCGGGG
TTCGGTCCCAGGGCTGGCACTCTGTCGATACCCCACCGAGACCCCATTGGGGCCAATACGCCCGCGTTTC
TTCCTTTTCCCCACCCCACCCCCCAAGTTCGGGTGAAGGCCCAGGGCTCGCAGCCAACGTCGGGGCGGCA
GGCCCTGCCATAGCCTCAGGTTACTCATATATACTTTAGATTGATTTAAAACTTCATTTTTAATTTAAAA
GGATCTAGGTGAAGATCCTTTTTGATAATCTCATGACCAAAATCCCTTAACGTGAGTTTTCGTTCCACTG
AGCGTCAGACCCCGTAGAAAAGATCAAAGGATCTTCTTGAGATCCTTTTTTTCTGCGCGTAATCTGCTGC
TTGCAAACAAAAAAACCACCGCTACCAGCGGTGGTTTGTTTGCCGGATCAAGAGCTACCAACTCTTTTTC
CGAAGGTAACTGGCTTCAGCAGAGCGCAGATACCAAATACTGTTCTTCTAGTGTAGCCGTAGTTAGGCCA
CCACTTCAAGAACTCTGTAGCACCGCCTACATACCTCGCTCTGCTAATCCTGTTACCAGTGGCTGCTGCC
AGTGGCGATAAGTCGTGTCTTACCGGGTTGGACTCAAGACGATAGTTACCGGATAAGGCGCAGCGGTCGG
GCTGAACGGGGGGTTCGTGCACACAGCCCAGCTTGGAGCGAACGACCTACACCGAACTGAGATACCTACA
GCGTGAGCTATGAGAAAGCGCCACGCTTCCCGAAGGGAGAAAGGCGGACAGGTATCCGGTAAGCGGCAGG
GTCGGAACAGGAGAGCGCACGAGGGAGCTTCCAGGGGGAAACGCCTGGTATCTTTATAGTCCTGTCGGGT
TTCGCCACCTCTGACTTGAGCGTCGATTTTTGTGATGCTCGTCAGGGGGGCGGAGCCTATGGAAAAACGC
CAGCAACGCGGCCTTTTTACGGTTCCTGGCCTTTTGCTGGCCTTTTGCTCACATGTTCTTTCCTGCGTTA
TCCCCTGATTCTGTGGATAACCGTATTACCGCC
Features (pLannotate 1.2.2; 21 found; start..end, strand, type, name):
     67..370     +  enhancer       CMV enhancer: human cytomegalovirus immediate early enhancer
    371..574     +  promoter       CMV promoter: human cytomegalovirus (CMV) immediate early promoter
    620..638     +  promoter       T3 promoter: promoter for bacteriophage T3 RNA polymerase
    651..674     +  misc_feature   MCS (fragment): pBluescript multiple cloning site
    682..706     +  CDS            3xFLAG (fragment): three tandem FLAG® epitope tags
    714..738     +  misc_feature   MCS (fragment): pBluescript multiple cloning site
    745..2013    +  CDS            ESRRA: ERR1_HUMAN - Also known as ERR1, ESRL1, NR3B1. Experimental evidence at protein level: Swiss-Prot protein existence level 1. Binds to an ERR-alpha response element (ERRE) containing a single consensus half-site, 5'-TNAAGGTCA-3'. Can bind to the medium- chain acyl coenzyme A dehydrogenase (MCAD) response element NRRE-1 and may act as an important regulator of MCAD promoter. Binds to the C1 region of the lactoferrin gene promoter. Requires dimerization and the coactivator, PGC-1A, for full activity. The ERRalpha/PGC1alpha complex is a regulator of energy metabolism. Induces the expression of PER
   2039..2092    +  misc_feature   MCS (fragment): pBluescript multiple cloning site
   2132..2150    -  promoter       T7 promoter: promoter for bacteriophage T7 RNA polymerase
   2160..2199    +  CDS            lacZα (fragment): LacZα fragment of β-galactosidase; lacZ fragment
   2209..2264    +  intron         small t intron (fragment): SV40 (simian virus 40) small t antigen intron
   2264..2401    +  CDS            large T antigen (fragment): large T antigen from SV40 (simian virus 40)
   2424..2545    +  polyA_signal   SV40 poly(A) signal: SV40 polyadenylation signal
   2579..3007    -  rep_origin     f1 ori (sequence partly withheld): f1 bacteriophage origin of replication; arrow indicates direction of (+) strand synthesis
   3034..3136    +  promoter       AmpR promoter: bla
   3140..3497    +  promoter       SV40 promoter: SV40 enhancer and early promoter
   3532..4326    +  CDS            NeoR/KanR: aminoglycoside phosphotransferase from Tn5; aph(3')-II (or nptII); confers resistance to neomycin, kanamycin, and G418 (Geneticin®)
   4347..4499    +  CDS            ble (fragment): BLE_KLEPN - Experimental evidence at protein level: Swiss-Prot protein existence level 1. Binding protein with a strong affinity to the bleomycin family of antibiotics. Binds to CL990; an antimitotic-antibiotic compound. From Klebsiella pneumoniae.
   4558..4605    +  polyA_signal   HSV TK poly(A) signal: herpes simplex virus thymidine kinase polyadenylation signal (Cole and Stacy, 1985)
   4696..4712    -  polyA_signal   bGH poly(A) signal (fragment): bovine growth hormone polyadenylation signal
   4934..5522    +  rep_origin     ori: high-copy-number ColE1/pMB1/pBR322/pUC origin of replication
