[The description below was written by a language model from this plasmid's Addgene catalogue record and pLannotate feature annotations shown in this document.]
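Description:
pCMV flag ERR alpha is a mammalian expression plasmid built on the Stratagene pCMV Tag2 backbone and carrying the human estrogen-related receptor alpha coding sequence (ESRRA, also known as ERR1 or NR3B1). The sequenced record is about 5.6 kb, consistent with a roughly 4.3 kb backbone plus a 1.27 kb insert. Transcription in mammalian cells is driven by the human cytomegalovirus immediate early enhancer and promoter and terminated by an SV40 polyadenylation signal, which is preceded by short SV40-derived fragments. A FLAG epitope supplied by the backbone lies just upstream of the ESRRA open reading frame, so the receptor is produced with an N-terminal FLAG tag. The annotation software labels this tag as a fragment of 3xFLAG, but its short length suggests a single epitope. T3 and T7 phage promoters flank the cloning region and serve as sequencing primer sites.

The plasmid replicates in E. coli at high copy from a ColE1/pUC-type origin, and an f1 origin allows single-stranded DNA production. One NeoR/KanR (Tn5 aminoglycoside phosphotransferase) gene does double duty. A bacterial bla-type promoter drives it for kanamycin selection in bacteria, and the SV40 early promoter with an HSV TK polyadenylation signal drives it for G418 selection of transfected mammalian cells. The small ble, lacZα and bGH poly(A) fragments in the feature table appear to be backbone remnants rather than functional elements.

ERR alpha is an orphan nuclear receptor that works with the coactivator PGC-1alpha to regulate genes of energy metabolism. The associated publication concerns a repressor of PGC-1alpha, so the construct suits transient or stable overexpression of tagged ERR alpha. The FLAG tag allows detection or immunoprecipitation in interaction and transcriptional studies.
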