Addgene plasmid #10975: pCMV flag ERR alpha
Depositing lab: Toren Finkel. Depositing organization: National Heart, Lung, and Blood Institute (NHLBI). Publication: Identification of a specific molecular repressor of the peroxisome proliferator-activated receptor gamma Coactivator-1 alpha (PGC-1alpha). Ichida M, Nemoto S, Finkel T. J Biol Chem. 2002 Dec 27. 277(52):50991-5. 10.1074/jbc.M210262200 PubMed 12397057.
Backbone
  Vector backbone: pCMV Tag2
  Backbone manufacturer: Stratagene
  Backbone size w/o insert (bp): 4300
  Vector type: Mammalian Expression
  Selectable markers: Neomycin (select with G418)
Growth in bacteria
  Bacterial resistance: Kanamycin, 50 μg/mL
  Growth temperature: 37°C
  Growth strain: DH5alpha
  Copy number: High Copy
Gene/Insert
  Gene/Insert name: ERR alpha
  Species: H. sapiens (human)
  Insert size (bp): 1270
  Entrez Gene: ESRRA (a.k.a. ERR1, ERRa, ERRalpha, ESRL1, NR3B1)
  Tag / fusion protein: flag (N terminal on backbone)
  Cloning method: Restriction Enzyme
  Sequencing primers: 5′ T3; 3′ T7
Terms and licenses: Academic/Nonprofit Terms; Industry Terms: Not Available to Industry
How to cite: pCMV flag ERR alpha was a gift from Toren Finkel (Addgene plasmid # 10975 ; http://n2t.net/addgene:10975 ; RRID:Addgene_10975)
